Addgene plasmid #119162: p15A_SpyCas9_CmR
Purpose: Expresses S. pyogenes Cas9
Depositing lab: Vincent Noireaux. Publication: An educational module to explore CRISPR technologies with a cell-free transcription-translation system. Collias D, Marshall R, Collins SP, Beisel CL, Noireaux V. Synth Biol (Oxf). 2019 Jan 21;4(1):ysz005. doi: 10.1093/synbio/ysz005. eCollection 2019. PubMed 32995532.
Backbone
  Vector backbone: p15A, Chloramphenicol resistance
  Vector type: CRISPR
Growth in bacteria
  Bacterial resistance: Chloramphenicol, 25 μg/mL
  Growth temperature: 37°C
  Growth strain: DH5alpha
  Copy number: Low Copy
Gene/Insert
  Gene/Insert name: Cas9 from S. pyogenes (alt name: SpyCas9, SpCas9)
  Entrez Gene: NEWENTRY
Resource information
  A portion of this plasmid was derived from a plasmid made by: Dr. Chase Beisel Lab and parts from Addgene 48645
Terms and licenses: Academic/Nonprofit Terms; Industry Terms: Not Available to Industry
How to cite: p15A_SpyCas9_CmR was a gift from Vincent Noireaux (Addgene plasmid # 119162 ; http://n2t.net/addgene:119162 ; RRID:Addgene_119162)
