[The description below was written by a language model from this plasmid's Addgene catalogue record and pLannotate feature annotations shown in this document.]
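Description:
p15A_SpyCas9_CmR is a 9.3 kb bacterial CRISPR plasmid that expresses the Streptococcus pyogenes Cas9 nuclease. It replicates in E. coli from the p15A origin, catalogued here as low copy, which is compatible with ColE1-type plasmids and so allows co-maintenance with a second construct. Selection is by chloramphenicol, through a chloramphenicol acetyltransferase gene driven by its native cat promoter. The backbone also carries a tet promoter and several fragments of the tetracycline efflux gene. These fragments lie on either side of the CRISPR segment, which suggests the insert interrupts that gene, so tetracycline resistance should not be assumed. Short IS1 and RSF origin fragments and small predicted ORF fragments appear to be backbone remnants.

The payload resembles a segment of the native S. pyogenes type II CRISPR locus rather than a minimal expression cassette. A tracrRNA is encoded on the opposite strand upstream of the full-length Cas9 coding sequence. Downstream of Cas9 lie the crRNA leader and a short array of two complete direct repeats plus a partial third, with spacer-sized gaps between them. No dedicated promoter for Cas9 is annotated, and the record does not state what drives its expression or what the array spacers target. No tags or nuclear localization signals are annotated.

The associated publication describes an educational module that explores CRISPR technologies in a cell-free transcription-translation system, where this plasmid supplies Cas9. Parts of it derive from another laboratory's plasmid and an earlier repository construct. The depositor and sequencing-verified records are the same length and show nearly the same feature set in the same order, differing in start coordinate and in the labelling of a few small ORF fragments.
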