Features (pLannotate 1.2.2; 17 found; start..end, strand, type, name):
    220..322     -  promoter       cat promoter: promoter of the E. coli cat gene encoding chloramphenicol acetyltransferase
    443..586     +  mobile_element IS1 (fragment): prokaryotic transposable element IS1
    705..760     -  rep_origin     RSF ori (fragment): Plasmids containing the RSF 1030 origin of replication can be propagated in E. coli cells that contain additional plasmids with compatible origins.
    848..1393    -  rep_origin     p15A ori: Plasmids containing the medium-copy-number p15A origin of replication can be propagated in E. coli cells that contain a second plasmid with the ColE1 origin.
   1505..1533    +  promoter       tet promoter: E. coli promoter for tetracycline efflux protein gene
   1581..1682    +  CDS            TcR (fragment): tetracycline efflux protein; tet; confers resistance to tetracycline
   1851..1929    -  misc_RNA       tracrRNA: trans-activating CRISPR RNA for the Streptococcus pyogenes CRISPR/Cas9 system
   2225..6331    +  CDS            Cas9: Cas9 (Csn1) endonuclease from the Streptococcus pyogenes Type II CRISPR/Cas system generates RNA-guided double strand breaks in DNA
   6352..6483    +  misc_feature   crRNA leader: crRNA leader sequence for the Streptococcus pyogenes CRISPR/Cas system
   6484..6519    +  repeat_region  DR: direct repeat for the Streptococcus pyogenes CRISPR/Cas system
   6550..6585    +  repeat_region  DR: direct repeat for the Streptococcus pyogenes CRISPR/Cas system
   6616..6642    +  repeat_region  DR (fragment): direct repeat for the Streptococcus pyogenes CRISPR/Cas system
   6764..7852    +  CDS            TcR (fragment): tetracycline efflux protein; tet; confers resistance to tetracycline
   8356..8449    +  CDS            TcR (fragment): tetracycline efflux protein; tet; confers resistance to tetracycline
   8446..8503    -  CDS            TcR (fragment): tetracycline efflux protein; tet; confers resistance to tetracycline
   8493..8588    +  CDS            resD (fragment): REDF_ECOLI - Also known as D. Protein inferred from homology: Swiss-Prot protein existence level 3. Acts as a repressor of transcription and as a site-specific resolvase that cleaves at the RfsF site. From Escherichia coli (strain K12).
   8886..219     -  CDS            CmR (across the origin): chloramphenicol acetyltransferase; cat; confers resistance to chloramphenicol
>Addgene plasmid #119162 | p15A_SpyCas9_CmR | depositor full sequence | sequence record 225410 | p15A_SpyCas9_CmR sequence 9326 bps
GAATTCCGGATGAGCATTCATCAGGCGGGCAAGAATGTGAATAAAGGCCGGATAAAACTTGTGCTTATTT
TTCTTTACGGTCTTTAAAAAGGCCGTAATATCCAGCTGAACGGTCTGGTTATAGGTACATTGAGCAACTG
ACTGAAATGCCTCAAAATGTTCTTTACGATGCCATTGGGATATATCAACGGTGGTATATCCAGTGATTTT
TTTCTCCATTTTAGCTTCCTTAGCTCCTGAAAATCTCGATAACTCAAAAAATACGCCCGGTAGTGATCTT
ATTTCATTATGGTGAAAGTTGGAACCTCTTACGTGCCGATCAACGTCTCATTTTCGCCAAAAGTTGGCCC
AGGGCTTCCCGGTATCAACAGGGACACCAGGATTTATTTATTCTGCGAAGTGATCTTCCGTCACAGGTAT
TTATTCGGCGCAAAGTGCGTCGGGTGATGCTGCCAACTTACTGATTTAGTGTATGATGGTGTTTTTGAGG
TGCTCCAGTGGCTTCTGTTTCTATCAGCTGTCCCTCCTGTTCAGCTACTGACGGGGTGGTGCGTAACGGC
AAAAGCACCGCCGGACATCAGCGCTAGCGGAGTGTATACTGGCTTACTATGTTGGCACTGATGAGGGTGT
CAGTGAAGTGCTTCATGTGGCAGGAGAAAAAAGGCTGCACCGGTGCGTCAGCAGAATATGTGATACAGGA
TATATTCCGCTTCCTCGCTCACTGACTCGCTACGCTCGGTCGTTCGACTGCGGCGAGCGGAAATGGCTTA
CGAACGGGGCGGAGATTTCCTGGAAGATGCCAGGAAGATACTTAACAGGGAAGTGAGAGGGCCGCGGCAA
AGCCGTTTTTCCATAGGCTCCGCCCCCCTGACAAGCATCACGAAATCTGACGCTCAAATCAGTGGTGGCG
AAACCCGACAGGACTATAAAGATACCAGGCGTTTCCCCCTGGCGGCTCCCTCGTGCGCTCTCCTGTTCCT
GCCTTTCGGTTTACCGGTGTCATTCCGCTGTTATGGCCGCGTTTGTCTCATTCCACGCCTGACACTCAGT
TCCGGGTAGGCAGTTCGCTCCAAGCTGGACTGTATGCACGAACCCCCCGTTCAGTCCGACCGCTGCGCCT
TATCCGGTAACTATCGTCTTGAGTCCAACCCGGAAAGACATGCAAAAGCACCACTGGCAGCAGCCACTGG
TAATTGATTTAGAGGAGTTAGTCTTGAAGTCATGCGCCGGTTAAGGCTAAACTGAAAGGACAAGTTTTGG
TGACTGCGCTCCTCCAAGCCAGTTACCTCGGTTCAAAGAGTTGGTAGCTCAGAGAACCTTCGAAAAACCG
CCCTGCAAGGCGGTTTTTTCGTTTTCAGAGCAAGAGATTACGCGCAGACCAAAACGATCTCAAGAAGATC
ATCTTATTAATCAGATAAAATATTTCTAGATTTCAGTGCAATTTATCTCTTCAAATGTAGCACCTGAAGT
CAGCCCCATACGATATAAGTTGTAATTCTCATGTTTGACAGCTTATCATCGATAAGCTTTAATGCGGTAG
TTTATCACAGTTAAATTGCTAACGCAGTCAGGCACCGTGTATGAAATCTAACAATGCGCTCATCGTCATC
CTCGGCACCGTCACCCTGGATGCTGTAGGCATAGGCTTGGTTATGCCGGTACTGCCGGGCCTCTTGCGGG
ATTACGAAATCATCCTGTGGAGCTTAGTAGGTTTAGCAAGATGGCAGCGCCTAAATGTAGAATGATAAAA
GGATTAAGAGATTAATTTCCCTAAAAATGATAAAACAAGCGTTTTGAAAGCGCTTGTTTTTTTGGTTTGC
AGTCAGAGTAGAATAGAAGTATCAAAAAAAGCACCGACTCGGTGCCACTTTTTCAAGTTGATAACGGACT
AGCCTTATTTTAACTTGCTATGCTGTTTTGAATGGTTCCAACAAGATTATTTTATAACTTTTATAACAAA
TAATCAAGGAGAAATTCAAAGAAATTTATCAGCCATAAAACAATACTTAATACTATAGAATGATAACAAA
ATAAACTACTTTTTAAAAGAATTTTGTGTTATAATCTATTTATTATTAAGTATTGGGTAATATTTTTTGA
AGAGATATTTTGAAAAAGAAAAATTAAAGCATATTAAACTAATTTCGGAGGTCATTAAAACTATTATTGA
AATCATCAAACTCATTATGGATTTAATTTAAACTTTTTATTTTAGGAGGCAAAAATGGATAAGAAATACT
CAATAGGCTTAGATATCGGCACAAATAGCGTCGGATGGGCGGTGATCACTGATGAATATAAGGTTCCGTC
TAAAAAGTTCAAGGTTCTGGGAAATACAGACCGCCACAGTATCAAAAAAAATCTTATAGGGGCTCTTTTA
TTTGACAGTGGAGAGACAGCGGAAGCGACTCGTCTCAAACGGACAGCTCGTAGAAGGTATACACGTCGGA
AGAATCGTATTTGTTATCTACAGGAGATTTTTTCAAATGAGATGGCGAAAGTAGATGATAGTTTCTTTCA
TCGACTTGAAGAGTCTTTTTTGGTGGAAGAAGACAAGAAGCATGAACGTCATCCTATTTTTGGAAATATA
GTAGATGAAGTTGCTTATCATGAGAAATATCCAACTATCTATCATCTGCGAAAAAAATTGGTAGATTCTA
CTGATAAAGCGGATTTGCGCTTAATCTATTTGGCCTTAGCGCATATGATTAAGTTTCGTGGTCATTTTTT
GATTGAGGGAGATTTAAATCCTGATAATAGTGATGTGGACAAACTATTTATCCAGTTGGTACAAACCTAC
AATCAATTATTTGAAGAAAACCCTATTAACGCAAGTGGAGTAGATGCTAAAGCGATTCTTTCTGCACGAT
TGAGTAAATCAAGACGATTAGAAAATCTCATTGCTCAGCTCCCCGGTGAGAAGAAAAATGGCTTATTTGG
GAATCTCATTGCTTTGTCATTGGGTTTGACCCCTAATTTTAAATCAAATTTTGATTTGGCAGAAGATGCT
AAATTACAGCTTTCAAAAGATACTTACGATGATGATTTAGATAATTTATTGGCGCAAATTGGAGATCAAT
ATGCTGATTTGTTTTTGGCAGCTAAGAATTTATCAGATGCTATTTTACTTTCAGATATCCTAAGAGTAAA
TACTGAAATAACTAAGGCTCCCCTATCAGCTTCAATGATTAAACGCTACGATGAACATCATCAAGACTTG
ACTCTTTTAAAAGCTTTAGTTCGACAACAACTTCCAGAAAAGTATAAAGAAATCTTTTTTGATCAATCAA
AAAACGGATATGCAGGTTATATTGATGGGGGAGCTAGCCAAGAAGAATTTTATAAATTTATCAAACCAAT
TTTAGAAAAAATGGATGGTACTGAGGAATTATTGGTGAAACTAAATCGTGAAGATTTGCTGCGCAAGCAA
CGGACCTTTGACAACGGCTCTATTCCCCATCAAATTCACTTGGGTGAGCTGCATGCTATTTTGAGAAGAC
AAGAAGACTTTTATCCATTTTTAAAAGACAATCGTGAGAAGATTGAAAAAATCTTGACTTTTCGAATTCC
TTATTATGTTGGTCCATTGGCGCGTGGCAATAGTCGTTTTGCATGGATGACTCGGAAGTCTGAAGAAACA
ATTACCCCATGGAATTTTGAAGAAGTTGTCGATAAAGGTGCTTCAGCTCAATCATTTATTGAACGCATGA
CAAACTTTGATAAAAATCTTCCAAATGAAAAAGTACTACCAAAACATAGTTTGCTTTATGAGTATTTTAC
GGTTTATAACGAATTGACAAAGGTCAAATATGTTACTGAAGGAATGCGAAAACCAGCATTTCTTTCAGGT
GAACAGAAGAAAGCCATTGTTGATTTACTCTTCAAAACAAATCGAAAAGTAACCGTTAAGCAATTAAAAG
AAGATTATTTCAAAAAAATAGAATGTTTTGATAGTGTTGAAATTTCAGGAGTTGAAGATAGATTTAATGC
TTCATTAGGTACCTACCATGATTTGCTAAAAATTATTAAAGATAAAGATTTTTTGGATAATGAAGAAAAT
GAAGATATCTTAGAGGATATTGTTTTAACATTGACCTTATTTGAAGATAGGGAGATGATTGAGGAAAGAC
TTAAAACATATGCTCACCTCTTTGATGATAAGGTGATGAAACAGCTTAAACGTCGCCGTTATACTGGTTG
GGGACGTTTGTCTCGAAAATTGATTAATGGTATTAGGGATAAGCAATCTGGCAAAACAATATTAGATTTT
TTGAAATCAGATGGTTTTGCCAATCGCAATTTTATGCAGCTGATCCATGATGATAGTTTGACATTTAAAG
AAGACATTCAAAAAGCACAAGTGTCTGGACAAGGCGATAGTTTACATGAACATATTGCAAATTTAGCTGG
TAGCCCTGCTATTAAAAAAGGTATTTTACAGACTGTAAAAGTTGTTGATGAATTGGTCAAAGTAATGGGG
CGGCATAAGCCAGAAAATATCGTTATTGAAATGGCACGTGAAAATCAGACAACTCAAAAGGGCCAGAAAA
ATTCGCGAGAGCGTATGAAACGAATCGAAGAAGGTATCAAAGAATTAGGAAGTCAGATTCTTAAAGAGCA
TCCTGTTGAAAATACTCAATTGCAAAATGAAAAGCTCTATCTCTATTATCTCCAAAATGGAAGAGACATG
TATGTGGACCAAGAATTAGATATTAATCGTTTAAGTGATTATGATGTCGATCACATTGTTCCACAAAGTT
TCCTTAAAGACGATTCAATAGACAATAAGGTCTTAACGCGTTCTGATAAAAATCGTGGTAAATCGGATAA
CGTTCCAAGTGAAGAAGTAGTCAAAAAGATGAAAAACTATTGGAGACAACTTCTAAACGCCAAGTTAATC
ACTCAACGTAAGTTTGATAATTTAACGAAAGCTGAACGTGGAGGTTTGAGTGAACTTGATAAAGCTGGTT
TTATCAAACGCCAATTGGTTGAAACTCGCCAAATCACTAAGCATGTGGCACAAATTTTGGATAGTCGCAT
GAATACTAAATACGATGAAAATGATAAACTTATTCGAGAGGTTAAAGTGATTACCTTAAAATCTAAATTA
GTTTCTGACTTCCGAAAAGATTTCCAATTCTATAAAGTACGTGAGATTAACAATTACCATCATGCCCATG
ATGCGTATCTAAATGCCGTCGTTGGAACTGCTTTGATTAAGAAATATCCAAAACTTGAATCGGAGTTTGT
CTATGGTGATTATAAAGTTTATGATGTTCGTAAAATGATTGCTAAGTCTGAGCAAGAAATAGGCAAAGCA
ACCGCAAAATATTTCTTTTACTCTAATATCATGAACTTCTTCAAAACAGAAATTACACTTGCAAATGGAG
AGATTCGCAAACGCCCTCTAATCGAAACTAATGGGGAAACTGGAGAAATTGTCTGGGATAAAGGGCGAGA
TTTTGCCACAGTGCGCAAAGTATTGTCCATGCCCCAAGTCAATATTGTCAAGAAAACAGAAGTACAGACA
GGCGGATTCTCCAAGGAGTCAATTTTACCAAAAAGAAATTCGGACAAGCTTATTGCTCGTAAAAAAGACT
GGGATCCAAAAAAATATGGTGGTTTTGATAGTCCAACGGTAGCTTATTCAGTCCTAGTGGTTGCTAAGGT
GGAAAAAGGGAAATCGAAGAAGTTAAAATCCGTTAAAGAGTTACTAGGGATCACAATTATGGAAAGAAGT
TCCTTTGAAAAAAATCCGATTGACTTTTTAGAAGCTAAAGGATATAAGGAAGTTAAAAAAGACTTAATCA
TTAAACTACCTAAATATAGTCTTTTTGAGTTAGAAAACGGTCGTAAACGGATGCTGGCTAGTGCCGGAGA
ATTACAAAAAGGAAATGAGCTGGCTCTGCCAAGCAAATATGTGAATTTTTTATATTTAGCTAGTCATTAT
GAAAAGTTGAAGGGTAGTCCAGAAGATAACGAACAAAAACAATTGTTTGTGGAGCAGCATAAGCATTATT
TAGATGAGATTATTGAGCAAATCAGTGAATTTTCTAAGCGTGTTATTTTAGCAGATGCCAATTTAGATAA
AGTTCTTAGTGCATATAACAAACATAGAGACAAACCAATACGTGAACAAGCAGAAAATATTATTCATTTA
TTTACGTTGACGAATCTTGGAGCTCCCGCTGCTTTTAAATATTTTGATACAACAATTGATCGTAAACGAT
ATACGTCTACAAAAGAAGTTTTAGATGCCACTCTTATCCATCAATCCATCACTGGTCTTTATGAAACACG
CATTGATTTGAGTCAGCTAGGAGGTGACTGAAGTATATTTTAGATGAAGATTATTTCTTAATAACTAAAA
ATATGGTATAATACTCTTAATAAATGCAGTAATACAGGGGCTTTTCAAGACTGAAGTCTAGCTGAGACAA
ATAGTGCGATTACGAAATTTTTTAGACAAAAATAGTCTACGAGGTTTTAGAGCTATGCTGTTTTGAATGG
TCCCAAAACTGAGACCAGTCTCGGAAGCTCAAAGGTCTCGTTTTAGAGCTATGCTGTTTTGAATGGTCCC
AAAACTTCAGCACACTGAGACTTGTTGAGTTCCATGTTTTAGAGCTATGCTGTTTTGAATGGACTCCATT
CAACATTGCCGATGATAACTTGAGAAAGAGGGTTAATACCAGCAGTCGGATACCTTCCTATTCTTTCTGT
TAAAGCGTTTTCATGTTATAATAGGCAAAAGAAGAGTAGTGTGATCGTCCATTCCGACAGCATCGCCAGT
CACTATGGCGTGCTGCTAGCGCTATATGCGTTGATGCAATTTCTATGCGCACCCGTTCTCGGAGCACTGT
CCGACCGCTTTGGCCGCCGCCCAGTCCTGCTCGCTTCGCTACTTGGAGCCACTATCGACTACGCGATCAT
GGCGACCACACCCGTCCTGTGGATCCTCTACGCCGGACGCATCGTGGCCGGCATCACCGGCGCCACAGGT
GCGGTTGCTGGCGCCTATATCGCCGACATCACCGATGGGGAAGATCGGGCTCGCCACTTCGGGCTCATGA
GCGCTTGTTTCGGCGTGGGTATGGTGGCAGGCCCCGTGGCCGGGGGACTGTTGGGCGCCATCTCCTTGCA
TGCACCATTCCTTGCGGCGGCGGTGCTCAACGGCCTCAACCTACTACTGGGCTGCTTCCTAATGCAGGAG
TCGCATAAGGGAGAGCGTCGACCGATGCCCTTGAGAGCCTTCAACCCAGTCAGCTCCTTCCGGTGGGCGC
GGGGCATGACTATCGTCGCCGCACTTATGACTGTCTTCTTTATCATGCAACTCGTAGGACAGGTGCCGGC
AGCGCTCTGGGTCATTTTCGGCGAGGACCGCTTTCGCTGGAGCGCGACGATGATCGGCCTGTCGCTTGCG
GTATTCGGAATCTTGCACGCCCTCGCTCAAGCCTTCGTCACTGGTCCCGCCACCAAACGTTTCGGCGAGA
AGCAGGCCATTATCGCCGGCATGGCGGCCGACGCGCTGGGCTACGTCTTGCTGGCGTTCGCGACGCGAGG
CTGGATGGCCTTCCCCATTATGATTCTTCTCGCTTCCGGCGGCATCGGGATGCCCGCGTTGCAGGCCATG
CTGTCCAGGCAGGTAGATGACGACCATCAGGGACAGCTTCAAGGATCGCTCGCGGCTCTTACCAGCCTAA
CTTCGATCATTGGACCGCTGATCGTCACGGCGATTTATGCCGCCTCGGCGAGCACATGGAACGGGTTGGC
ATGGATTGTAGGCGCCGCCCTATACCTTGTCTGCCTCCCCGCGTTGCGTCGCGGTGCATGGAGCCGGGCC
ACCTCGACCTGAATGGAAGCCGGCGGCACCTCGCTAACGGATTCACCACTCCAAGAATTGGAGCCAATCA
ATTCTTGCGGAGAACTGTGAATGCGCAAACCAACCCTTGGCAGAACATATCCATCGCGTCCGCCATCTCC
AGCAGCCGCACGCGGCGCATCTCGGGCAGCGTTGGGTCCTGGCCACGGGTGCGCATGATCGTGCTCCTGT
CGTTGAGGACCCGGCTAGGCTGGCGGGGTTGCCTTACTGGTTAGCAGAATGAATCACCGATACGCGAGCG
AACGTGAAGCGACTGCTGCTGCAAAACGTCTGCGACCTGAGCAACAACATGAATGGTCTTCGGTTTCCGT
GTTTCGTAAAGTCTGGAAACGCGGAAGTCCCCTACGTGCTGCTGAAGTTGCCCGCAACAGAGAGTGGAAC
CAACCGGTGATACCACGATACTATGACTGAGAGTCAACGCCATGAGCGGCCTCATTTCTTATTCTGAGTT
ACAACAGTCCGCACCGCTGTCCGGTAGCTCCTTCCGGTGGGCGCGGGGCATGACTATCGTCGCCGCACTT
ATGACTGTCTTCTTTATCATGCAACTCGTAGGACAGGTGCCGGCAGCGCCCAACAGTCCCCCGGCCACGG
GGCCTGCCACCATACCCACGCCGAAACAAGCGCCCTGCACCATTATGTTCCGGATCTGCATCGCAGGATG
CTGCTGGCTACCCTGTGGAACACCTACATCTGTATTAACGAAGCGCTAACCGTTTTTATCAGGCTCTGGG
AGGCAGAATAAATGATCATATCGTCAATTATTACCTCCACGGGGAGAGCCTGAGCAAACTGGCCTCAGGC
ATTTGAGAAGCACACGGTCACACTGCTTCCGGTAGTCAATAAACCGGTAAACCAGCAATAGACATAAGCG
GCTATTTAACGACCCTGCCCTGAACCGACGACCGGGTCGAATTTGCTTTCGAATTTCTGCCATTCATCCG
CTTATTATCACTTATTCAGGCGTAGCACCAGGCGTTTAAGGGCACCAATAACTGCCTTAAAAAAATTACG
CCCCGCCCTGCCACTCATCGCAGTACTGTTGTAATTCATTAAGCATTCTGCCGACATGGAAGCCATCACA
GACGGCATGATGAACCTGAATCGCCAGCGGCATCAGCACCTTGTCGCCTTGCGTATAATATTTGCCCATG
GTGAAAACGGGGGCGAAGAAGTTGTCCATATTGGCCACGTTTAAATCAAAACTGGTGAAACTCACCCAGG
GATTGGCTGAGACGAAAAACATATTCTCAATAAACCCTTTAGGGAAATAGGCCAGGTTTTCACCGTAACA
CGCCACATCTTGCGAATATATGTGTAGAAACTGCCGGAAATCGTCGTGGTATTCACTCCAGAGCGATGAA
AACGTTTCAGTTTGCTCATGGAAAACGGTGTAACAAGGGTGAACACTATCCCATATCACCAGCTCACCGT
CTTTCATTGCCATACG
