Features (pLannotate 1.2.2; 18 found; start..end, strand, type, name):
     67..95      +  promoter       tet promoter: E. coli promoter for tetracycline efflux protein gene
    143..244     +  CDS            TcR (fragment): tetracycline efflux protein; tet; confers resistance to tetracycline
    413..491     -  misc_RNA       tracrRNA: trans-activating CRISPR RNA for the Streptococcus pyogenes CRISPR/Cas9 system
    787..4893    +  CDS            Cas9: Cas9 (Csn1) endonuclease from the Streptococcus pyogenes Type II CRISPR/Cas system generates RNA-guided double strand breaks in DNA
   4914..5045    +  misc_feature   crRNA leader: crRNA leader sequence for the Streptococcus pyogenes CRISPR/Cas system
   5046..5081    +  repeat_region  DR: direct repeat for the Streptococcus pyogenes CRISPR/Cas system
   5112..5147    +  repeat_region  DR: direct repeat for the Streptococcus pyogenes CRISPR/Cas system
   5178..5204    +  repeat_region  DR (fragment): direct repeat for the Streptococcus pyogenes CRISPR/Cas system
   5326..6414    +  CDS            TcR (fragment): tetracycline efflux protein; tet; confers resistance to tetracycline
   6656..6781    -  CDS            YPB1_ECOLX (fragment): Protein predicted: Swiss-Prot protein existence level 4. From Escherichia coli.
   6917..7010    +  CDS            TcR (fragment): tetracycline efflux protein; tet; confers resistance to tetracycline
   7007..7064    -  CDS            TcR (fragment): tetracycline efflux protein; tet; confers resistance to tetracycline
   7051..7149    +  CDS            YPB2_ECOLX (fragment): Protein predicted: Swiss-Prot protein existence level 4. From Escherichia coli.
   7448..8107    -  CDS            CmR: chloramphenicol acetyltransferase; cat; confers resistance to chloramphenicol
   8108..8210    -  promoter       cat promoter: promoter of the E. coli cat gene encoding chloramphenicol acetyltransferase
   8331..8474    +  mobile_element IS1 (fragment): prokaryotic transposable element IS1
   8593..8648    -  rep_origin     RSF ori (fragment): Plasmids containing the RSF 1030 origin of replication can be propagated in E. coli cells that contain additional plasmids with compatible origins.
   8736..9281    -  rep_origin     p15A ori: Plasmids containing the medium-copy-number p15A origin of replication can be propagated in E. coli cells that contain a second plasmid with the ColE1 origin.
>Addgene plasmid #119162 | p15A_SpyCas9_CmR | addgene full sequence | sequence record 231642 | Addgene NGS Result
CAATTTATCTCTTCAAATGTAGCACCTGAAGTCAGCCCCATACGATATAAGTTGTAATTCTCATGTTTGA
CAGCTTATCATCGATAAGCTTTAATGCGGTAGTTTATCACAGTTAAATTGCTAACGCAGTCAGGCACCGT
GTATGAAATCTAACAATGCGCTCATCGTCATCCTCGGCACCGTCACCCTGGATGCTGTAGGCATAGGCTT
GGTTATGCCGGTACTGCCGGGCCTCTTGCGGGATTACGAAATCATCCTGTGGAGCTTAGTAGGTTTAGCA
AGATGGCAGCGCCTAAATGTAGAATGATAAAAGGATTAAGAGATTAATTTCCCTAAAAATGATAAAACAA
GCGTTTTGAAAGCGCTTGTTTTTTTGGTTTGCAGTCAGAGTAGAATAGAAGTATCAAAAAAAGCACCGAC
TCGGTGCCACTTTTTCAAGTTGATAACGGACTAGCCTTATTTTAACTTGCTATGCTGTTTTGAATGGTTC
CAACAAGATTATTTTATAACTTTTATAACAAATAATCAAGGAGAAATTCAAAGAAATTTATCAGCCATAA
AACAATACTTAATACTATAGAATGATAACAAAATAAACTACTTTTTAAAAGAATTTTGTGTTATAATCTA
TTTATTATTAAGTATTGGGTAATATTTTTTGAAGAGATATTTTGAAAAAGAAAAATTAAAGCATATTAAA
CTAATTTCGGAGGTCATTAAAACTATTATTGAAATCATCAAACTCATTATGGATTTAATTTAAACTTTTT
ATTTTAGGAGGCAAAAATGGATAAGAAATACTCAATAGGCTTAGATATCGGCACAAATAGCGTCGGATGG
GCGGTGATCACTGATGAATATAAGGTTCCGTCTAAAAAGTTCAAGGTTCTGGGAAATACAGACCGCCACA
GTATCAAAAAAAATCTTATAGGGGCTCTTTTATTTGACAGTGGAGAGACAGCGGAAGCGACTCGTCTCAA
ACGGACAGCTCGTAGAAGGTATACACGTCGGAAGAATCGTATTTGTTATCTACAGGAGATTTTTTCAAAT
GAGATGGCGAAAGTAGATGATAGTTTCTTTCATCGACTTGAAGAGTCTTTTTTGGTGGAAGAAGACAAGA
AGCATGAACGTCATCCTATTTTTGGAAATATAGTAGATGAAGTTGCTTATCATGAGAAATATCCAACTAT
CTATCATCTGCGAAAAAAATTGGTAGATTCTACTGATAAAGCGGATTTGCGCTTAATCTATTTGGCCTTA
GCGCATATGATTAAGTTTCGTGGTCATTTTTTGATTGAGGGAGATTTAAATCCTGATAATAGTGATGTGG
ACAAACTATTTATCCAGTTGGTACAAACCTACAATCAATTATTTGAAGAAAACCCTATTAACGCAAGTGG
AGTAGATGCTAAAGCGATTCTTTCTGCACGATTGAGTAAATCAAGACGATTAGAAAATCTCATTGCTCAG
CTCCCCGGTGAGAAGAAAAATGGCTTATTTGGGAATCTCATTGCTTTGTCATTGGGTTTGACCCCTAATT
TTAAATCAAATTTTGATTTGGCAGAAGATGCTAAATTACAGCTTTCAAAAGATACTTACGATGATGATTT
AGATAATTTATTGGCGCAAATTGGAGATCAATATGCTGATTTGTTTTTGGCAGCTAAGAATTTATCAGAT
GCTATTTTACTTTCAGATATCCTAAGAGTAAATACTGAAATAACTAAGGCTCCCCTATCAGCTTCAATGA
TTAAACGCTACGATGAACATCATCAAGACTTGACTCTTTTAAAAGCTTTAGTTCGACAACAACTTCCAGA
AAAGTATAAAGAAATCTTTTTTGATCAATCAAAAAACGGATATGCAGGTTATATTGATGGGGGAGCTAGC
CAAGAAGAATTTTATAAATTTATCAAACCAATTTTAGAAAAAATGGATGGTACTGAGGAATTATTGGTGA
AACTAAATCGTGAAGATTTGCTGCGCAAGCAACGGACCTTTGACAACGGCTCTATTCCCCATCAAATTCA
CTTGGGTGAGCTGCATGCTATTTTGAGAAGACAAGAAGACTTTTATCCATTTTTAAAAGACAATCGTGAG
AAGATTGAAAAAATCTTGACTTTTCGAATTCCTTATTATGTTGGTCCATTGGCGCGTGGCAATAGTCGTT
TTGCATGGATGACTCGGAAGTCTGAAGAAACAATTACCCCATGGAATTTTGAAGAAGTTGTCGATAAAGG
TGCTTCAGCTCAATCATTTATTGAACGCATGACAAACTTTGATAAAAATCTTCCAAATGAAAAAGTACTA
CCAAAACATAGTTTGCTTTATGAGTATTTTACGGTTTATAACGAATTGACAAAGGTCAAATATGTTACTG
AAGGAATGCGAAAACCAGCATTTCTTTCAGGTGAACAGAAGAAAGCCATTGTTGATTTACTCTTCAAAAC
AAATCGAAAAGTAACCGTTAAGCAATTAAAAGAAGATTATTTCAAAAAAATAGAATGTTTTGATAGTGTT
GAAATTTCAGGAGTTGAAGATAGATTTAATGCTTCATTAGGTACCTACCATGATTTGCTAAAAATTATTA
AAGATAAAGATTTTTTGGATAATGAAGAAAATGAAGATATCTTAGAGGATATTGTTTTAACATTGACCTT
ATTTGAAGATAGGGAGATGATTGAGGAAAGACTTAAAACATATGCTCACCTCTTTGATGATAAGGTGATG
AAACAGCTTAAACGTCGCCGTTATACTGGTTGGGGACGTTTGTCTCGAAAATTGATTAATGGTATTAGGG
ATAAGCAATCTGGCAAAACAATATTAGATTTTTTGAAATCAGATGGTTTTGCCAATCGCAATTTTATGCA
GCTGATCCATGATGATAGTTTGACATTTAAAGAAGACATTCAAAAAGCACAAGTGTCTGGACAAGGCGAT
AGTTTACATGAACATATTGCAAATTTAGCTGGTAGCCCTGCTATTAAAAAAGGTATTTTACAGACTGTAA
AAGTTGTTGATGAATTGGTCAAAGTAATGGGGCGGCATAAGCCAGAAAATATCGTTATTGAAATGGCACG
TGAAAATCAGACAACTCAAAAGGGCCAGAAAAATTCGCGAGAGCGTATGAAACGAATCGAAGAAGGTATC
AAAGAATTAGGAAGTCAGATTCTTAAAGAGCATCCTGTTGAAAATACTCAATTGCAAAATGAAAAGCTCT
ATCTCTATTATCTCCAAAATGGAAGAGACATGTATGTGGACCAAGAATTAGATATTAATCGTTTAAGTGA
TTATGATGTCGATCACATTGTTCCACAAAGTTTCCTTAAAGACGATTCAATAGACAATAAGGTCTTAACG
CGTTCTGATAAAAATCGTGGTAAATCGGATAACGTTCCAAGTGAAGAAGTAGTCAAAAAGATGAAAAACT
ATTGGAGACAACTTCTAAACGCCAAGTTAATCACTCAACGTAAGTTTGATAATTTAACGAAAGCTGAACG
TGGAGGTTTGAGTGAACTTGATAAAGCTGGTTTTATCAAACGCCAATTGGTTGAAACTCGCCAAATCACT
AAGCATGTGGCACAAATTTTGGATAGTCGCATGAATACTAAATACGATGAAAATGATAAACTTATTCGAG
AGGTTAAAGTGATTACCTTAAAATCTAAATTAGTTTCTGACTTCCGAAAAGATTTCCAATTCTATAAAGT
ACGTGAGATTAACAATTACCATCATGCCCATGATGCGTATCTAAATGCCGTCGTTGGAACTGCTTTGATT
AAGAAATATCCAAAACTTGAATCGGAGTTTGTCTATGGTGATTATAAAGTTTATGATGTTCGTAAAATGA
TTGCTAAGTCTGAGCAAGAAATAGGCAAAGCAACCGCAAAATATTTCTTTTACTCTAATATCATGAACTT
CTTCAAAACAGAAATTACACTTGCAAATGGAGAGATTCGCAAACGCCCTCTAATCGAAACTAATGGGGAA
ACTGGAGAAATTGTCTGGGATAAAGGGCGAGATTTTGCCACAGTGCGCAAAGTATTGTCCATGCCCCAAG
TCAATATTGTCAAGAAAACAGAAGTACAGACAGGCGGATTCTCCAAGGAGTCAATTTTACCAAAAAGAAA
TTCGGACAAGCTTATTGCTCGTAAAAAAGACTGGGATCCAAAAAAATATGGTGGTTTTGATAGTCCAACG
GTAGCTTATTCAGTCCTAGTGGTTGCTAAGGTGGAAAAAGGGAAATCGAAGAAGTTAAAATCCGTTAAAG
AGTTACTAGGGATCACAATTATGGAAAGAAGTTCCTTTGAAAAAAATCCGATTGACTTTTTAGAAGCTAA
AGGATATAAGGAAGTTAAAAAAGACTTAATCATTAAACTACCTAAATATAGTCTTTTTGAGTTAGAAAAC
GGTCGTAAACGGATGCTGGCTAGTGCCGGAGAATTACAAAAAGGAAATGAGCTGGCTCTGCCAAGCAAAT
ATGTGAATTTTTTATATTTAGCTAGTCATTATGAAAAGTTGAAGGGTAGTCCAGAAGATAACGAACAAAA
ACAATTGTTTGTGGAGCAGCATAAGCATTATTTAGATGAGATTATTGAGCAAATCAGTGAATTTTCTAAG
CGTGTTATTTTAGCAGATGCCAATTTAGATAAAGTTCTTAGTGCATATAACAAACATAGAGACAAACCAA
TACGTGAACAAGCAGAAAATATTATTCATTTATTTACGTTGACGAATCTTGGAGCTCCCGCTGCTTTTAA
ATATTTTGATACAACAATTGATCGTAAACGATATACGTCTACAAAAGAAGTTTTAGATGCCACTCTTATC
CATCAATCCATCACTGGTCTTTATGAAACACGCATTGATTTGAGTCAGCTAGGAGGTGACTGAAGTATAT
TTTAGATGAAGATTATTTCTTAATAACTAAAAATATGGTATAATACTCTTAATAAATGCAGTAATACAGG
GGCTTTTCAAGACTGAAGTCTAGCTGAGACAAATAGTGCGATTACGAAATTTTTTAGACAAAAATAGTCT
ACGAGGTTTTAGAGCTATGCTGTTTTGAATGGTCCCAAAACTGAGACCAGTCTCGGAAGCTCAAAGGTCT
CGTTTTAGAGCTATGCTGTTTTGAATGGTCCCAAAACTTCAGCACACTGAGACTTGTTGAGTTCCATGTT
TTAGAGCTATGCTGTTTTGAATGGACTCCATTCAACATTGCCGATGATAACTTGAGAAAGAGGGTTAATA
CCAGCAGTCGGATACCTTCCTATTCTTTCTGTTAAAGCGTTTTCATGTTATAATAGGCAAAAGAAGAGTA
GTGTGATCGTCCATTCCGACAGCATCGCCAGTCACTATGGCGTGCTGCTAGCGCTATATGCGTTGATGCA
ATTTCTATGCGCACCCGTTCTCGGAGCACTGTCCGACCGCTTTGGCCGCCGCCCAGTCCTGCTCGCTTCG
CTACTTGGAGCCACTATCGACTACGCGATCATGGCGACCACACCCGTCCTGTGGATCCTCTACGCCGGAC
GCATCGTGGCCGGCATCACCGGCGCCACAGGTGCGGTTGCTGGCGCCTATATCGCCGACATCACCGATGG
GGAAGATCGGGCTCGCCACTTCGGGCTCATGAGCGCTTGTTTCGGCGTGGGTATGGTGGCAGGCCCCGTG
GCCGGGGGACTGTTGGGCGCCATCTCCTTGCATGCACCATTCCTTGCGGCGGCGGTGCTCAACGGCCTCA
ACCTACTACTGGGCTGCTTCCTAATGCAGGAGTCGCATAAGGGAGAGCGTCGACCGATGCCCTTGAGAGC
CTTCAACCCAGTCAGCTCCTTCCGGTGGGCGCGGGGCATGACTATCGTCGCCGCACTTATGACTGTCTTC
TTTATCATGCAACTCGTAGGACAGGTGCCGGCAGCGCTCTGGGTCATTTTCGGCGAGGACCGCTTTCGCT
GGAGCGCGACGATGATCGGCCTGTCGCTTGCGGTATTCGGAATCTTGCACGCCCTCGCTCAAGCCTTCGT
CACTGGTCCCGCCACCAAACGTTTCGGCGAGAAGCAGGCCATTATCGCCGGCATGGCGGCCGACGCGCTG
GGCTACGTCTTGCTGGCGTTCGCGACGCGAGGCTGGATGGCCTTCCCCATTATGATTCTTCTCGCTTCCG
GCGGCATCGGGATGCCCGCGTTGCAGGCCATGCTGTCCAGGCAGGTAGATGACGACCATCAGGGACAGCT
TCAAGGATCGCTCGCGGCTCTTACCAGCCTAACTTCGATCATTGGACCGCTGATCGTCACGGCGATTTAT
GCCGCCTCGGCGAGCACATGGAACGGGTTGGCATGGATTGTAGGCGCCGCCCTATACCTTGTCTGCCTCC
CCGCGTTGCGTCGCGGTGCATGGAGCCGGGCCACCTCGACCTGAATGGAAGCCGGCGGCACCTCGCTAAC
GGATTCACCACTCCAAGAATTGGAGCCAATCAATTCTTGCGGAGAACTGTGAATGCGCAAACCAACCCTT
GGCAGAACATATCCATCGCGTCCGCCATCTCCAGCAGCCGCACGCGGCGCATCTCGGGCAGCGTTGGGTC
CTGGCCACGGGTGCGCATGATCGTGCTCCTGTCGTTGAGGACCCGGCTAGGCTGGCGGGGTTGCCTTACT
GGTTAGCAGAATGAATCACCGATACGCGAGCGAACGTGAAGCGACTGCTGCTGCAAAACGTCTGCGACCT
GAGCAACAACATGAATGGTCTTCGGTTTCCGTGTTTCGTAAAGTCTGGAAACGCGGAAGTCCCCTACGTG
CTGCTGAAGTTGCCCGCAACAGAGAGTGGAACCAACCGGTGATACCACGATACTATGACTGAGAGTCAAC
GCCATGAGCGGCCTCATTTCTTATTCTGAGTTACAACAGTCCGCACCGCTGCCGGTAGCTCCTTCCGGTG
GGCGCGGGGCATGACTATCGTCGCCGCACTTATGACTGTCTTCTTTATCATGCAACTCGTAGGACAGGTG
CCGGCAGCGCCCAACAGTCCCCCGGCCACGGGGCCTGCCACCATACCCACGCCGAAACAAGCGCCCTGCA
CCATTATGTTCCGGATCTGCATCGCAGGATGCTGCTGGCTACCCTGTGGAACACCTACATCTGTATTAAC
GAAGCGCTAACCGTTTTTATCAGGCTCTGGGAGGCAGAATAAATGATCATATCGTCAATTATTACCTCCA
CGGGGAGAGCCTGAGCAAACTGGCCTCAGGCATTTGAGAAGCACACGGTCACACTGCTTCCGGTAGTCAA
TAAACCGGTAAACCAGCAATAGACATAAGCGGCTATTTAACGACCCTGCCCTGAACCGACGACCGGGTCG
AATTTGCTTTCGAATTTCTGCCATTCATCCGCTTATTATCACTTATTCAGGCGTAGCAACCAGGCGTTTA
AGGGCACCAATAACTGCCTTAAAAAAATTACGCCCCGCCCTGCCACTCATCGCAGTACTGTTGTAATTCA
TTAAGCATTCTGCCGACATGGAAGCCATCACAAACGGCATGATGAACCTGAATCGCCAGCGGCATCAGCA
CCTTGTCGCCTTGCGTATAATATTTGCCCATGGTGAAAACGGGGGCGAAGAAGTTGTCCATATTGGCCAC
GTTTAAATCAAAACTGGTGAAACTCACCCAGGGATTGGCTGAGACGAAAAACATATTCTCAATAAACCCT
TTAGGGAAATAGGCCAGGTTTTCACCGTAACACGCCACATCTTGCGAATATATGTGTAGAAACTGCCGGA
AATCGTCGTGGTATTCACTCCAGAGCGATGAAAACGTTTCAGTTTGCTCATGGAAAACGGTGTAACAAGG
GTGAACACTATCCCATATCACCAGCTCACCGTCTTTCATTGCCATACGGAATTCCGGATGAGCATTCATC
AGGCGGGCAAGAATGTGAATAAAGGCCGGATAAAACTTGTGCTTATTTTTCTTTACGGTCTTTAAAAAGG
CCGTAATATCCAGCTGAACGGTCTGGTTATAGGTACATTGAGCAACTGACTGAAATGCCTCAAAATGTTC
TTTACGATGCCATTGGGATATATCAACGGTGGTATATCCAGTGATTTTTTTCTCCATTTTAGCTTCCTTA
GCTCCTGAAAATCTCGATAACTCAAAAAATACGCCCGGTAGTGATCTTATTTCATTATGGTGAAAGTTGG
AACCTCTTACGTGCCGATCAACGTCTCATTTTCGCCAAAAGTTGGCCCGGGGCTTCCCGGTATCAACAGG
GACACCAGGATTTATTTATTCTGCGAAGTGATCTTCCGTCACAGGTATTTATTCGGCGCAAAGTGCGTCG
GGTGATGCTGCCAACTTACTGATTTAGTGTATGATGGTGTTTTTGAGGTGCTCCAGTGGCTTCTGTTTCT
ATCAGCTGTCCCTCCTGTTCAGCTACTGACGGGGTGGTGCGTAACGGCAAAAGCACCGCCGGACATCAGC
GCTAGCGGAGTGTATACTGGCTTACTATGTTGGCACTGATGAGGGTGTCAGTGAAGTGCTTCATGTGGCA
GGAGAAAAAAGGCTGCACCGGTGCGTCAGCAGAATATGTGATACAGGATATATTCCGCTTCCTCGCTCAC
TGACTCGCTACGCTCGGTCGTTCGACTGCGGCGAGCGGAAATGGCTTACGAACGGGGCGGAGATTTCCTG
GAAGATGCCAGGAAGATACTTAACAGGGAAGTGAGAGGGCCGCGGCAAAGCCGTTTTTCCATAGGCTCCG
CCCCCCTGACAAGCATCACGAAATCTGACGCTCAAATCAGTGGTGGCGAAACCCGACAGGACTATAAAGA
TACCAGGCGTTTCCCCCTGGCGGCTCCCTCGTGCGCTCTCCTGTTCCTGCCTTTCGGTTTACCGGTGTCA
TTCCGCTGTTATGGCCGCGTTTGTCTCATTCCACGCCTGACACTCAGTTCCGGGTAGGCAGTTCGCTCCA
AGCTGGACTGTATGCACGAACCCCCCGTTCAGTCCGACCGCTGCGCCTTATCCGGTAACTATCGTCTTGA
GTCCAACCCGGAAAGACATGCAAAAGCACCACTGGCAGCAGCCACTGGTAATTGATTTAGAGGAGTTAGT
CTTGAAGTCATGCGCCGGTTAAGGCTAAACTGAAAGGACAAGTTTTGGTGACTGCGCTCCTCCAAGCCAG
TTACCTCGGTTCAAAGAGTTGGTAGCTCAGAGAACCTTCGAAAAACCGCCCTGCAAGGCGGTTTTTTCGT
TTTCAGAGCAAGAGATTACGCGCAGACCAAAACGATCTCAAGAAGATCATCTTATTAATCAGATAAAATA
TTTCTAGATTTCAGTG
